>Addgene plasmid #26639 | pET21a Hbb | addgene partial sequence | sequence record 32853 | 26639 with T7
TCTAGAATAATTTTGTTTAACTTTAAGAAGGAGATATACATATGTCTTTTTCACGCCGCCCAAAGGTTAC
TAAGTCAGACATTGTTGATCAAATAGCTTTGAATATTAAAAATAATAATCTGAAATTAGAAAAAAAATAC
ATAAGACTTGTAATAGATGCTTTTTTTGAAGAGCTTAAAAGTAATCTTTGTTCGAATAATGTTATTGAGT
TTAGATCTTTTGGTACATTTGAAGTTAGAAAAAGAAAGGGACGCTTAAATGCTCGAAATCCTCAAACAGG
GGAGTATGTTAAGGTCCTAGATCATCACGTTGCGTATTTTCGTCCAGGCAAAGATTTGAAAGAGCGCGTG
TGGGGTATCAAAGGTTAACTCGAGCACCACCACCACCACCACTGAGATCCGGCTGCTAACAAAGCCCGAA
AGGAAGCTGAGTTGGCTGCTGCCACCGCTGAGCAATAACTAGCATAACCCCTTGGGGCCTCTAAACGGGT
CTTGAGGGGTTTTTTGCTGAAAGGAGGAACTATATCCGGATTGGCGAATGGG
[124 nt withheld, positions 543-666]
C
[91 nt withheld, positions 668-758]
A
[49 nt withheld, positions 760-808]
CCTTTGACGTTGGAGTCCACGTTCTTT
[37 nt withheld, positions 836-872]
ACCCTATCTCGGTCTATCTTG
