[The description below was written by a language model from this plasmid's Addgene catalogue record.]
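Description:
pET21a Hbb is a bacterial expression plasmid built on the commercial pET21a backbone (5443 bp without insert) and carrying the hbb gene from Borrelia burgdorferi, the Lyme disease spirochete. Hbb is a DNA-bending protein, and the associated work concerns its crystal structure and DNA-binding properties, so the plasmid's evident purpose is recombinant production of Hbb in E. coli for structural and biochemical studies. The plasmid is selected with ampicillin and is listed as high copy; it is maintained in a standard cloning strain.

The insert was cloned by restriction digestion between NdeI at the 5′ end and XhoI at the 3′ end, and both sites remain intact. In the pET21 series, NdeI supplies the start codon immediately downstream of the vector's ribosome binding site, so the coding sequence lies under control of the T7 promoter with a lac operator and is followed by the T7 terminator; this fits the T7 and T7 terminator sequencing primers listed. Transcription therefore depends on T7 RNA polymerase supplied by a DE3 lysogen host, and the depositor recommends a BL21(DE3) strain carrying pLysS, which provides T7 lysozyme to reduce basal expression before induction. The pET21a backbone carries an optional C-terminal His tag downstream of XhoI, but the record does not state whether the Hbb insert retains its own stop codon or reads through into that tag, and no tags are listed. No feature table is provided, so the details of backbone elements given here reflect general knowledge of pET21a rather than annotation of this specific sequence.
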