Addgene plasmid #26639: pET21a Hbb
Depositing lab: Phoebe Rice. Depositing organization: University of Chicago. Publication: Shaping the Borrelia burgdorferi genome: crystal structure and binding properties of the DNA-bending protein Hbb. Mouw KW, Rice PA. Mol Microbiol. 2007 Mar . 63(5):1319-30. 10.1111/j.1365-2958.2007.05586.x PubMed 17244195.
Backbone
  Vector backbone: pET21a
  Backbone manufacturer: EMD Biosciences
  Backbone size w/o insert (bp): 5443
  Vector type: Bacterial Expression
Growth in bacteria
  Bacterial resistance: Ampicillin, 100 μg/mL
  Growth temperature: 37°C
  Growth strain: DH5alpha
  Copy number: High Copy
Gene/Insert
  Gene/Insert name: Hbb
  Species: Borrelia burgdorferi
  Entrez Gene: hbb
  Cloning method: Restriction Enzyme; 5′ cloning site NdeI (not destroyed); 3′ cloning site XhoI (not destroyed)
  Sequencing primers: 5′ T7; 3′ T7 Terminal
Terms and licenses: Academic/Nonprofit Terms; Industry Terms: Not Available to Industry
Depositor comments: Use BL21(DE3)plysS cells for expression.
How to cite: pET21a Hbb was a gift from Phoebe Rice (Addgene plasmid # 26639 ; http://n2t.net/addgene:26639 ; RRID:Addgene_26639)
